>Addgene plasmid #73123 | Prolactin-CD4d3+4-bio | depositor full sequence | sequence record 137043 | Prolactin-CD4d3+4-bio sequence 7265 bps
GTCGACCTCCATCACGGCCTATAAGAGTGAGGGGGAGTCAGCGGAGTTCTCCTTCCCACTCAACCTTGGA
GAGGAAAGCCTGCAGGGAGAGTTGAGATGGAAGGCAGAGAAGGCTCCTTCTTCCCAGTCCTGGATCACCT
TCTCCCTAAAGAACCAAAAGGTGTCTGTGCAGAAGTCTACTAGCAACCCCAAGTTCCAGCTGTCCGAAAC
GCTCCCACTCACCCTTCAGATACCCCAGGTCTCCCTTCAGTTTGCTGGTTCTGGCAACCTGACCCTGACT
CTGGACAGAGGGATACTGTATCAGGAAGTGAACCTGGTGGTGATGAAAGTGACTCAGCCCGACAGCAACA
CTTTGACCTGTGAGGTGATGGGACCCACCTCACCCAAGATGAGACTGATCTTGAAGCAGGAGAATCAGGA
GGCCAGGGTCTCCAGGCAGGAGAAAGTGATTCAAGTGCAGGCCCCTGAAGCAGGGGTGTGGCAATGTCTA
CTGAGTGAAGGTGAAGAGGTCAAGATGGACTCCAAGATCCAGGTTTTATCCAAAGGGTTGAATTCCGGAT
CACTGCATCATATTCTGGATGCACAGAAAATGGTGTGGAATCATCGTTAAGTCTAGACACGTGATTAATT
AAGGATCCCCCGACCTCGACCTCTGGCTAATAAAGGAAATTTATTTTCATTGCAATAGTGTGTTGGAATT
TTTTGTGTCTCTCACTCGGAAGGACATATGGGAGGGCAAATCATTTGGTCGAGATCCCTCGGAGATCTCT
AGCTAGAGGATCGATCCCCGCCCCGGACGAACTAAACCTGACTACGACATCTCTGCCCCTTCTTCGCGGG
GCAGTGCATGTAATCCCTTCAGTTGGTTGGTACAACTTGCCAACTGGGCCCTGTTCCACATGTGACACGG
GGGGGGACCAAACACAAAGGGGTTCTCTGACTGTAGTTGACATCCTTATAAATGGATGTGCACATTTGCC
AACACTGAGTGGCTTTCATCCTGGAGCAGACTTTGCAGTCTGTGGACTGCAACACAACATTGCCTTTATG
TGTAACTCTTGGCTGAAGCTCTTACACCAATGCTGGGGGACATGTACCTCCCAGGGGCCCAGGAAGACTA
CGGGAGGCTACACCAACGTCAATCAGAGGGGCCTGTGTAGCTACCGATAAGCGGACCCTCAAGAGGGCAT
TAGCAATAGTGTTTATAAGGCCCCCTTGTTAACCCTAAACGGGTAGCATATGCTTCCCGGGTAGTAGTAT
ATACTATCCAGACTAACCCTAATTCAATAGCATATGTTACCCAACGGGAAGCATATGCTATCGAATTAGG
GTTAGTAAAAGGGTCCTAAGGAACAGCGATATCTCCCACCCCATGAGCTGTCACGGTTTTATTTACATGG
GGTCAGGATTCCACGAGGGTAGTGAACCATTTTAGTCACAAGGGCAGTGGCTGAAGATCAAGGAGCGGGC
AGTGAACTCTCCTGAATCTTCGCCTGCTTCTTCATTCTCCTTCGTTTAGCTAATAGAATAACTGCTGAGT
TGTGAACAGTAAGGTGTATGTGAGGTGCTCGAAAACAAGGTTTCAGGTGACGCCCCCAGAATAAAATTTG
GACGGGGGGTTCAGTGGTGGCATTGTGCTATGACACCAATATAACCCTCACAAACCCCTTGGGCAATAAA
TACTAGTGTAGGAATGAAACATTCTGAATATCTTTAACAATAGAAATCCATGGGGTGGGGACAAGCCGTA
AAGACTGGATGTCCATCTCACACGAATTTATGGCTATGGGCAACACATAATCCTAGTGCAATATGATACT
GGGGTTATTAAGATGTGTCCCAGGCAGGGACCAAGACAGGTGAACCATGTTGTTACACTCTATTTGTAAC
AAGGGGAAAGAGAGTGGACGCCGACAGCAGCGGACTCCACTGGTTGTCTCTAACACCCCCGAAAATTAAA
CGGGGCTCCACGCCAATGGGGCCCATAAACAAAGACAAGTGGCCACTCTTTTTTTTGAAATTGTGGAGTG
GGGGCACGCGTCAGCCCCCACACGCCGCCCTGCGGTTTTGGACTGTAAAATAAGGGTGTAATAACTTGGC
TGATTGTAACCCCGCTAACCACTGCGGTCAAACCACTTGCCCACAAAACCACTAATGGCACCCCGGGGAA
TACCTGCATAAGTAGGTGGGCGGGCCAAGATAGGGGCGCGATTGCTGCGATCTGGAGGACAAATTACACA
CACTTGCGCCTGAGCGCCAAGCACAGGGTTGTTGGTCCTCATATTCACGAGGTCGCTGAGAGCACGGTGG
GCTAATGTTGCCATGGGTAGCATATACTACCCAAATATCTGGATAGCATATGCTATCCTAATCTATATCT
GGGTAGCATAGGCTATCCTAATCTATATCTGGGTAGCATATGCTATCCTAATCTATATCTGGGTAGTATA
TGCTATCCTAATTTATATCTGGGTAGCATAGGCTATCCTAATCTATATCTGGGTAGCATATGCTATCCTA
ATCTATATCTGGGTAGTATATGCTATCCTAATCTGTATCCGGGTAGCATATGCTATCCTAATAGAGATTA
GGGTAGTATATGCTATCCTAATTTATATCTGGGTAGCATATACTACCCAAATATCTGGATAGCATATGCT
ATCCTAATCTATATCTGGGTAGCATATGCTATCCTAATCTATATCTGGGTAGCATAGGCTATCCTAATCT
ATATCTGGGTAGCATATGCTATCCTAATCTATATCTGGGTAGTATATGCTATCCTAATTTATATCTGGGT
AGCATAGGCTATCCTAATCTATATCTGGGTAGCATATGCTATCCTAATCTATATCTGGGTAGTATATGCT
ATCCTAATCTGTATCCGGGTAGCATATGCTATCCTCATGATAAGCTGTCAAACATGAGAATTTTCTTGAA
GACGAAAGGGCCTCGTGATACGCCTATTTTTATAGGTTAATGTCATGATAATAATGGTTTCTTAGACGTC
AGGTGGCACTTTTCGGGGAAATGTGCGCGGAACCCCTATTTGTTTATTTTTCTAAATACATTCAAATATG
TATCCGCTCATGAGACAATAACCCTGATAAATGCTTCAATAATATTGAAAAAGGAAGAGTATGAGTATTC
AACATTTCCGTGTCGCCCTTATTCCCTTTTTTGCGGCATTTTGCCTTCCTGTTTTTGCTCACCCAGAAAC
GCTGGTGAAAGTAAAAGATGCTGAAGATCAGTTGGGTGCACGAGTGGGTTACATCGAACTGGATCTCAAC
AGCGGTAAGATCCTTGAGAGTTTTCGCCCCGAAGAACGTTTTCCAATGATGAGCACTTTTAAAGTTCTGC
TATGTGGCGCGGTATTATCCCGTGTTGACGCCGGGCAAGAGCAACTCGGTCGCCGCATACACTATTCTCA
GAATGACTTGGTTGAGTACTCACCAGTCACAGAAAAGCATCTTACGGATGGCATGACAGTAAGAGAATTA
TGCAGTGCTGCCATAACCATGAGTGATAACACTGCGGCCAACTTACTTCTGACAACGATCGGAGGACCGA
AGGAGCTAACCGCTTTTTTGCACAACATGGGGGATCATGTAACTCGCCTTGATCGTTGGGAACCGGAGCT
GAATGAAGCCATACCAAACGACGAGCGTGACACCACGATGCCTGCAGCAATGGCAACAACGTTGCGCAAA
CTATTAACTGGCGAACTACTTACTCTAGCTTCCCGGCAACAATTAATAGACTGGATGGAGGCGGATAAAG
TTGCAGGACCACTTCTGCGCTCGGCCCTTCCGGCTGGCTGGTTTATTGCTGATAAATCTGGAGCCGGTGA
GCGTGGGTCTCGCGGTATCATTGCAGCACTGGGGCCAGATGGTAAGCCCTCCCGTATCGTAGTTATCTAC
ACGACGGGGAGTCAGGCAACTATGGATGAACGAAATAGACAGATCGCTGAGATAGGTGCCTCACTGATTA
AGCATTGGTAACTGTCAGACCAAGTTTACTCATATATACTTTAGATTGATTTAAAACTTCATTTTTAATT
TAAAAGGATCTAGGTGAAGATCCTTTTTGATAATCTCATGACCAAAATCCCTTAACGTGAGTTTTCGTTC
CACTGAGCGTCAGACCCCGTAGAAAAGATCAAAGGATCTTCTTGAGATCCTTTTTTTCTGCGCGTAATCT
GCTGCTTGCAAACAAAAAAACCACCGCTACCAGCGGTGGTTTGTTTGCCGGATCAAGAGCTACCAACTCT
TTTTCCGAAGGTAACTGGCTTCAGCAGAGCGCAGATACCAAATACTGTTCTTCTAGTGTAGCCGTAGTTA
GGCCACCACTTCAAGAACTCTGTAGCACCGCCTACATACCTCGCTCTGCTAATCCTGTTACCAGTGGCTG
CTGCCAGTGGCGATAAGTCGTGTCTTACCGGGTTGGACTCAAGACGATAGTTACCGGATAAGGCGCAGCG
GTCGGGCTGAACGGGGGGTTCGTGCACACAGCCCAGCTTGGAGCGAACGACCTACACCGAACTGAGATAC
CTACAGCGTGAGCTATGAGAAAGCGCCACGCTTCCCGAAGGGAGAAAGGCGGACAGGTATCCGGTAAGCG
GCAGGGTCGGAACAGGAGAGCGCACGAGGGAGCTTCCAGGGGGAAACGCCTGGTATCTTTATAGTCCTGT
CGGGTTTCGCCACCTCTGACTTGAGCGTCGATTTTTGTGATGCTCGTCAGGGGGGCGGAGCCTATGGAAA
AACGCCAGCAACGCGGCCTTTTTACGGTTCCTGGCCTTTTGCTGGCCTTTTGCTCACATGTTCTTTCCTG
CGTTATCCCCTGATTCTGTGGATAACCGTATTACCGCCTTTGAGTGAGCTGATACCGCTCGCCGCAGCCG
AACGACCGAGCGCAGCGAGTCAGTGAGCGAGGAAGCGGAAGAGCGCCCAATACGCAAACCGCCTCTCCCC
GCGCGTTGGCCGATTCATTAATGCAGCTGGCACGACAGGTTTCCCGACTGGAAAGCGGGCAGTGAGCGCA
ACGCAATTAATGTGAGTTAGCTCACTCATTAGGCACCCCAGGCTTTACACTTTATGCTTCCGGCTCGTAT
GTTGTGTGGAATTGTGAGCGGATAACAATTTCACACAGGAAACAGCTATGACCATGATTACGCCAAGCTC
TAGCTAGAGGTCGACCAATTCTCATGTTTGACAGCTTATCATCGCAGATCCGGGCAACGTTGTTGCCATT
GCTGCAGGCGCAGAACTGGTAGGTATGGAAGATCTATACATTGAATCAATATTGGCAATTAGCCATATTA
GTCATTGGTTATATAGCATAAATCAATATTGGCTATTGGCCATTGCATACGTTGTATCTATATCATAATA
TGTACATTTATATTGGCTCATGTCCAATATGACCGCCATGTTGACATTGATTATTGACTAGTTATTAATA
GTAATCAATTACGGGGTCATTAGTTCATAGCCCATATATGGAGTTCCGCGTTACATAACTTACGGTAAAT
GGCCCGCCTGGCTGACCGCCCAACGACCCCCGCCCATTGACGTCAATAATGACGTATGTTCCCATAGTAA
CGCCAATAGGGACTTTCCATTGACGTCAATGGGTGGAGTATTTACGGTAAACTGCCCACTTGGCAGTACA
TCAAGTGTATCATATGCCAAGTCCGCCCCCTATTGACGTCAATGACGGTAAATGGCCCGCCTGGCATTAT
GCCCAGTACATGACCTTACGGGACTTTCCTACTTGGCAGTACATCTACGTATTAGTCATCGCTATTACCA
TGGTGATGCGGTTTTGGCAGTACACCAATGGGCGTGGATAGCGGTTTGACTCACGGGGATTTCCAAGTCT
CCACCCCATTGACGTCAATGGGAGTTTGTTTTGGCACCAAAATCAACGGGACTTTCCAAAATGTCGTAAT
AACCCCGCCCCGTTGACGCAAATGGGCGGTAGGCGTGTACGGTGGGAGGTCTATATAAGCAGAGCTCGTT
TAGTGAACCGTCAGATCCTCACTCTCTTCCGCATCGCTGTCTGCGAGGGCCAGCTGTTGGGCTCGCGGTT
GAGGACAAACTCTTCGCGGTCTTTCCAGTACTCTTGGATCGGAAACCCGTCGGCCTCCGAACGGTACTCC
GCCACCGAGGGACCTGAGCGAGTCCGCATCGACCGGATCGGAAAACCTCTCGAGAAAGGCGTCTAACCAG
TCACAGTCGCAAGGTAGGCTGAGCACCGTGGCGGGCGGCAGCGGGTGGCGGTCGGGGTTGTTTCTGGCGG
AGGTGCTGCTGATGATGTAATTAAAGTAGGCGGTCTTGAGACGGCGGATGGTCGAGGTGAGGTGTGGCAG
GCTTGAGATCCAGCTGTTGGGGTGAGTACTCCCTCTCAAAAGCGGGCATTACTTCTGCGCTAAGATTGTC
AGTTTCCAAAAACGAGGAGGATTTGATATTCACCTGGCCCGATCTGGCCATACACTTGAGTGACAATGAC
ATCCACTTTGCCTTTCTCTCCACAGGTGTCCACTCCCAGGTCCAAGTTTAAACTGCGGCCGCCACCATGG
CCATCAAGGGCTCCCCATGGAAGGGCAGCCTGCTGCTGCTCCTGGTGTCCAATCTGCTGCTGTGCCAGAG
CGTGGCCCCCCTGCCTATTTGTCCTGGAGGAGCCGCCAGATGCCAGGTCACCCTGCGGGACCTGTTCGAC
AGAGCCGTGGTGCTGTCCCACTACATCCACAACCTGAGCAGCGAGATGTTCAGCGAGTTCGACAAGCGGT
ACACCCACGGCAGAGGCTTCATCACAAAGGCCATCAACAGCTGCCACACCAGCAGCCTGGCCACCCCCGA
GGATAAAGAACAGGCCCAGCAGATGAACCAGAAGGACTTCCTGAGCCTGATCGTGTCCATCCTGCGGAGC
TGGAACGAGCCCCTGTACCACCTGGTCACCGAAGTGCGGGGCATGCAGGAAGCCCCTGAGGCCATCCTGA
GCAAGGCCGTGGAGATCGAGGAACAGACCAAGCGGCTGCTGGAAGGCATGGAACTGATTGTGTCCCAGGT
GCACCCCGAGACAAAAGAGAACGAGATCTACCCCGTGTGGAGCGGCCTGCCTAGCCTGCAGATGGCCGAC
GAGGAAAGCCGGCTGTCCGCCTACTATAATCTGCTGCACTGCCTGCGGCGGGACAGCCACAAGATCGACA
ACTACCTGAAGCTGCTGAAGTGCCGGATCATCCACAACAACAACTGTGGCGCGCC
Features (pLannotate 1.2.2; 19 found; start..end, strand, type, name):
      2..553     +  CDS            Cd4 (fragment): CD4_RAT - Experimental evidence at protein level: Swiss-Prot protein existence level 1. Integral membrane glycoprotein that plays an essential role in the immune response and serves multiple functions in responses against both external and internal offenses. In T-cells, functions primarily as a coreceptor for MHC class II molecule:peptide complex. The antigens presented by class II peptides are derived from extracellular proteins while class I peptides are derived from cytosolic proteins. Interacts simultaneously with the T-cell receptor (TCR) and the MHC class II presented by antigen presenti
    659..714     +  polyA_signal   β-globin poly(A) signal: rabbit β-globin polyadenylation signal (Gil and Proudfoot, 1987)
   1228..2909    -  rep_origin     oriP (fragment): Epstein-Barr virus oriP replication origin (Yates et al., 2000)
   3036..3140    +  promoter       AmpR promoter: bla
   3141..4001    +  CDS            AmpR: β-lactamase; bla; confers resistance to ampicillin, carbenicillin, and related antibiotics
   4172..4760    +  rep_origin     ori: high-copy-number ColE1/pMB1/pBR322/pUC origin of replication
   4943..5035    +  CDS            lacI (fragment): lac repressor; lacI; The lac repressor binds to the lac operator to inhibit transcription in E. coli. This inhibition can be relieved by adding lactose or isopropyl-β-D-thiogalactopyranoside (IPTG).
   5048..5069    +  protein_bind   CAP binding site: CAP binding activates transcription in the presence of cAMP. E. coli catabolite activator protein
   5084..5114    +  promoter       lac promoter: promoter for the E. coli lac operon
   5122..5138    +  protein_bind   lac operator: The lac repressor binds to the lac operator to inhibit transcription in E. coli. This inhibition can be relieved by adding lactose or isopropyl-β-D-thiogalactopyranoside (IPTG). lac repressor encoded by lacI
   5208..5224    +  promoter       tet promoter (fragment): E. coli promoter for tetracycline efflux protein gene
   5234..5259    -  CDS            bla(M) (fragment): β-lactamase lacking the signal sequence; bla(M); allows cytosolic expression of β-lactamase
   5433..5812    +  enhancer       CMV enhancer: human cytomegalovirus immediate early enhancer
   5814..6013    +  promoter       CMV promoter: human cytomegalovirus (CMV) immediate early promoter
   6081..6119    +  misc_feature   Ad SA (fragment): adenovirus major late transcript splice acceptor (Friedrich and Soriano, 1991)
   6152..6361    -  CDS            PTP (fragment): TERM_ADE02 - Experimental evidence at protein level: Swiss-Prot protein existence level 1. Protein covalently bound to the viral DNA that acts as a primer for viral genomic replication by DNA strand displacement. Assembles on the viral origin of replication in an initiation complex with viral polymerase, DBP, host NFIA and host POU2F1/OCT1. During initiation, the polymerase covalently couples the first dCTP with Ser- 580 of pTP. The terminal protein stimulates the template activity over 20 fold compared to protein-free templates. Neo-synthesized viral genomes are linked to two preterminal prot
   6392..6481    +  intron         chimeric intron (fragment): chimera between introns from adenovirus and immunoglobulin heavy chain genes
   6500..6546    +  CDS            IgH signal sequence (fragment): signal sequence from the mouse immunoglobulin heavy chain variable region
   6577..7257    +  CDS            PRL: PRL_HUMAN - Experimental evidence at protein level: Swiss-Prot protein existence level 1. Prolactin acts primarily on the mammary gland by promoting lactation. From Homo sapiens (Human).
