[The description below was written by a language model from this plasmid's Addgene catalogue record and pLannotate feature annotations shown in this document.]
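Description:
Prolactin-CD4d3+4-bio is a 7,265 bp mammalian expression plasmid built on the pTT3 backbone, designed to produce human prolactin (PRL) as a soluble, secreted recombinant protein by transient transfection of mammalian cells. It is propagated in E. coli through a high-copy ColE1/pUC-type origin and selected with ampicillin via the β-lactamase gene. The backbone also carries a fragment of the Epstein-Barr virus oriP, which supports episomal maintenance and enhanced expression in cells supplying EBNA1. Short lac, tet and bla fragments are also annotated; they appear to be backbone remnants with no evident role in expression.

The expression cassette is driven by the CMV immediate early enhancer and promoter. These are followed by adenovirus-derived leader and splice sequences and a chimeric intron fragment, elements that typically improve transcript processing and translation. The hit to adenovirus terminal protein on the opposite strand most likely reflects this leader region rather than a real coding sequence. A fragment annotated as a mouse immunoglobulin heavy chain signal sequence lies just upstream of the PRL coding region, which was cloned between retained NotI and AscI sites. Because the map is circular, the PRL reading frame continues across the numbering origin into rat CD4 domains 3 and 4. According to the catalogue, a C-terminal biotinylation peptide follows, although it is not separately annotated in the feature table. A rabbit β-globin polyadenylation signal terminates the transcript.

The rat CD4d3+4 tag serves as a common antigenic handle. The biotinylation peptide allows enzymatic monobiotinylation so the protein can be captured in an oriented way on streptavidin. The plasmid belongs to a library described as covering human erythrocyte surface proteins, used in extracellular protein interaction screens such as those that identified host receptors for Plasmodium falciparum invasion ligands.
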