Addgene plasmid #73123: Prolactin-CD4d3+4-bio
Purpose: EXPRESs plasmid for human erythrocyte surface proteins encoding Prolactin with rat CD4d3+4-bio
Depositing lab: Gavin Wright. Depositing organization: Wellcome Sanger Institute. Publication: Basigin is a receptor essential for erythrocyte invasion by Plasmodium falciparum. Crosnier C, Bustamante LY, Bartholdson SJ, Bei AK, Theron M, Uchikawa M, Mboup S, Ndir O, Kwiatkowski DP, Duraisingh MT, Rayner JC, Wright GJ. Nature. 2011 Nov 9;480(7378):534-7. doi: 10.1038/nature10606. PubMed 22080952.
Backbone
  Vector backbone: pTT3
  Backbone manufacturer: Yves Durocher, NRC
  Backbone size w/o insert (bp): 6000
  Total vector size (bp): 7265
  Vector type: Mammalian Expression
Growth in bacteria
  Bacterial resistance: Ampicillin, 100 μg/mL
  Growth temperature: 37°C
  Growth strain: DH5alpha
  Copy number: Unknown
Gene/Insert
  Gene/Insert name: PRL (alt names: Prolactin; GHA1)
  Species: H. sapiens (human)
  GenBank ID: NM_000948.5 NM_001163558.2
  Entrez Gene: PRL (a.k.a. GHA1)
  Promoter: CMV
  Tag / fusion protein: ratCD4d3+4 (C terminal on insert); biotinylation peptide (C terminal on insert)
  Cloning method: Restriction Enzyme; 5′ cloning site NotI (not destroyed); 3′ cloning site AscI (not destroyed)
  Sequencing primers: 5′ CMW fwd
Resource information
  A portion of this plasmid was derived from a plasmid made by: pTT3 was obtained from Yves Durocher, National Research Council of Canada-Biotechnology Research Institute
Terms and licenses: Academic/Nonprofit Terms; Industry Terms: Not Available to Industry
How to cite: Prolactin-CD4d3+4-bio was a gift from Gavin Wright (Addgene plasmid # 73123 ; http://n2t.net/addgene:73123 ; RRID:Addgene_73123)
