>Addgene plasmid #73123 | Prolactin-CD4d3+4-bio | addgene partial sequence | sequence record 140450 | rb_glob_PA_term-R 5'-CCCATATGTCCTTCCGAGTG-3'
AATTTCCTTTATTAGCCAGAGGTCGAGGTCGGGGGATCCTTAATTAATCACGTGTCTAGACTTAACGATG
ATTCCACACCATTTTCTGTGCATCCAGAATATGATGCAGTGATCCGGAATTCAACCCTTTGGATAAAACC
TGGATCTTGGAGTCCATCTTGACCTCTTCACCTTCACTCAGTAGACATTGCCACACCCCTGCTTCAGGGG
CCTGCACTTGAATCACTTTCTCCTGCCTGGAGACCCTGGCCTCCTGATTCTCCTGCTTCAAGATCAGTCT
CATCTTGGGTGAGGTGGGTCCCATCACCTCACAGGTCAAAGTGTTGCTGTCGGGCTGAGTCACTTTCATC
ACCACCAGGTTCACTTCCTGATACAGTATCCCTCTGTCCAGAGTCAGGGTCAGGTTGCCAGAACCAGCAA
ACTGAAGGGAGACCTGGGGTATCTGAAGGGTGAGTGGGAGCGTTTCGGACAGCTGGAACTTGGGGTTGCT
AGTAGACTTCTGCACAGACACCTTTTGGTTCTTTAGGGAGAAGGTGATCCAGGACTGGGAAGAAGGAGCC
TTCTCTGCCTTCCATCTCAACTCTCCCTGCAGGCTTTCCTCTCCAAGGTTGAGTGGGAAGGAGAACTCCG
CTGACTCCCCCTCACTCTTATAGGCCGTGATGGAGGTCGACGGCGCGCCACAGTTGTTGTTGTGGATGAT
CCGGCACTTCAGCAGCTTCAGGTAGTTGTCGATCTTGTGGCTGTCCCGCCGCAGGCAGTGCAGCAGATTA
TAGTAGGCGGACAGCCGGCTTTCCTCGTCGGCCATCTGCAGGCTAGGCAGGCCGCTCCACACGG
