>Addgene plasmid #73123 | Prolactin-CD4d3+4-bio | addgene partial sequence | sequence record 140805 | pMT2-F 5'-TTGCCTTTCTCTCCACAGGT-3'
ACCATGGCCATCAAGGGCTCCCCATGGAAGGGCAGCCTGCTGCTGCTCCTGGTGTCCAATCTGCTGCTGT
GCCAGAGCGTGGCCCCCCTGCCTATTTGTCCTGGAGGAGCCGCCAGATGCCAGGTCACCCTGCGGGACCT
GTTCGACAGAGCCGTGGTGCTGTCCCACTACATCCACAACCTGAGCAGCGAGATGTTCAGCGAGTTCGAC
AAGCGGTACACCCACGGCAGAGGCTTCATCACAAAGGCCATCAACAGCTGCCACACCAGCAGCCTGGCCA
CCCCCGAGGATAAAGAACAGGCCCAGCAGATGAACCAGAAGGACTTCCTGAGCCTGATCGTGTCCATCCT
GCGGAGCTGGAACGAGCCCCTGTACCACCTGGTCACCGAAGTGCGGGGCATGCAGGAAGCCCCTGAGGCC
ATCCTGAGCAAGGCCGTGGAGATCGAGGAACAGACCAAGCGGCTGCTGGAAGGCATGGAACTGATTGTGT
CCCAGGTGCACCCCGAGACAAAAGAGAACGAGATCTACCCCGTGTGGAGCGGCCTGCCTAGCCTGCAGAT
GGCCGACGAGGAAAGCCGGCTGTCCGCCTACTATAATCTGCTGCACTGCCTGCGGCGGGACAGCCACAAG
ATCGACAACTACCTGAAGCTGCTGAAGTGCCGGATCATCCACAACAACAACTGTGGCGCGCCGTCGACCT
CCATCACGGCCTATAAGAGTGAGG
